>Addgene plasmid #145422 | pGBW-m4046315 | depositor full sequence | sequence record 287599 | Full Sequence
GCGGCCGCTTGCTATATTGAAGTACGGATTAGAAGCCGCCGAGCGGGCGACAGCCCTCCGACGGAAGACT
CTCCTCCGTGCGTCCTCGTCTTCACCGGTCGCGTTCCTGAAACGCAGATGTGCCTCGCGCCGCACTGCTC
CGAACAATAAAGATTCTACAATACTAGCTTTTATGGTTATGAAGAGGAAAAATTGGCAGTAACCTGGCCC
CACAAACCTTCAAATTAACGAATCAAATTAACAACCATAGGATGATAATGCGATTAGTTTTTTAGCCTTA
TTTCTGGGGTAATTAATCAGCGAAGCGATGATTTTTGATCTATTAACAGATATATAAATGGAAAAGCTGC
ATAACCACTTTAACTAATACTTTCAACATTTTCAGTTTGTATTACTTCTTATTCAAATGTCATAAAAGTA
TCAACAAAAAATTGTTAATATACCTCTATACTTTAACGTCAAGGAGAAAAAACTATAATGGCTGATGCAC
AATCGTTTTTAAACGGGTTTGCGCTCGTGCCGAGAGGTTCTTGGAGCCATCCGCAGTTTGAAAAATAAAC
AGGCCCCTTTTCCTTTGTCGATATCATGTAATTAGTTATGTCACGCTTACATTCACGCCCTCCTCCCACA
TCCGCTCTAACCGAAAAGGAAGGAGTTAGACAACCTGAAGTCTAGGTCCCTATTTATTTTTTTTAATAGT
TATGTTAGTATTAAGAACGTTATTTATATTTCAAATTTTTCTTTTTTTTCTGTACAAAGCGGCCGCCGAA
CCACTAGTGCACTGCAGTACACGGTTTCCTTGAAATTTTTTTGATTCGGTAATCTCCGAACAGAAGGAAG
AACGAAGGAAGGAGCACAGACTTAGATTGGTATATATACGCATATGTAGTGTTGAAGAAACATGAAATTG
CCCAGTATTCTTAACCCAACTGCACAGAACAAAAACGTGCAGGAAACGAAGATAAATCATGTCGAAAGCT
ACATATAAGGAACGTGCTGCTACTCATCCTAGTCCTGTTGCTGCCAAGCTATTTAATATCATGCACGAAA
AGCAAACAAACTTGTGTGCTTCATTGGATGTTCGTACCACCAAGGAATTACTGGAGTTAGTTGAAGCATT
AGGTCCCAAAATTTGTTTACTAAAAACACATGTGGATATCTTGACTGATTTTTCCATGGAGGGCACAGTT
AAGCCGCTAAAGGCATTATCCGCCAAGTACAATTTTTTACTCTTCGAGGACAGAAAATTTGCTGACATTG
GTAATACAGTCAAATTGCAGTACTCTGCGGGTGTATACAGAATAGCAGAATGGGCAGACATTACGAATGC
ACACGGTGTGGTGGGCCCAGGTATTGTTAGCGGTTTGAAGCAGGCGGCAGAAGAAGTAACAAAGGAACCT
AGAGGCCTTTTGATGTTAGCAGAATTGTCATGCAAGGGCTCCCTATCTACTGGAGAATATACTAAGGGTA
CTGTTGACATTGCGAAGAGCGACAAAGATTTTGTTATCGGCTTTATTGCTCAAAGAGACATGGGTGGAAG
AGATGAAGGTTACGATTGGTTGATTATGACACCCGGTGTGGGTTTAGATGACAAGGGAGATGCATTGGGT
CAACAGTATAGAACCGTGGATGATGTGGTTTCTACAGGATCTGACATTATTATTGTTGGAAGAGGACTAT
TTGCAAAGGGAAGGGATGCTAAGGTAGAGGGTGAACGTTACAGAAAAGCAGGCTGGGAAGCATATTTGAG
AAGATGCGGCCAGCAAAACTAAAAAACTGTATTATAAGTAAATGCATGTATACTAAACTCACAAATTAGA
GCTTCAATTTAATTATATCAGTTATTACCCGAGTAACGAAGCATCTGTGCTTCATTTTGTAGAACAAAAA
TGCAACGCGAGAGCGCTAATTTTTCAAACAAAGAATCTGAGCTGCATTTTTACAGAACAGAAATGCAACG
CGAAAGCGCTATTTTACCAACGAAGAATCTGTGCTTCATTTTTGTAAAACAAAAATGCAACGCGAGAGCG
CTAATTTTTCAAACAAAGAATCTGAGCTGCATTTTTACAGAACAGAAATGCAACGCGAGAGCGCTATTTT
ACCAACAAAGAATCTATACTTCTTTTTTGTTCTACAAAAATGCATCCCGAGAGCGCTATTTTTCTAACAA
AGCATCTTAGATTACTTTTTTTCTCCTTTGTGCGCTCTATAATGCAGTCTCTTGATAACTTTTTGCACTG
TAGGTCCGTTAAGGTTAGAAGAAGGCTACTTTGGTGTCTATTTTCTCTTCCATAAAAAAAGCCTGACTCC
ACTTCCCGCGTTTACTGATTACTAGCGAAGCTGCGGGTGCATTTTTTCAAGATAAAGGCATCCCCGATTA
TATTCTATACCGATGTGGATTGCGCATACTTTGTGAACAGAAAGTGATAGCGTTGATGATTCTTCATTGG
TCAGAAAATTATGAACGGTTTCTTCTATTTTGTCTCTATATACTACGTATAGGAAATGTTTACATTTTCG
TATTGTTTTCGATTCACTCTATGAATAGTTCTTACTACAATTTTTTTGTCTAAAGAGTAATACTAGAGAT
AAACATAAAAAATGTAGAGGTCGAGTTTAGATGCAAGTTCAAGGAGCGAAAGGTGGATGGGTAGGTTATA
TAGGGATATAGCACAGAGATATATAGCAAAGAGATACTTTTGAGCAATGTTTGTGGAAGCGGTATTCGCA
ATATTTTAGTAGCTCGTTACAGTCCGGTGCGTTTTTGGTTTTTTGAAAGTGCGTCATCAGAGCGCTTTTG
GTTTTCAAAAGCGCTCTGAAGTTCCTATACTTTCTAGCTAGAGAATAGGAACTTCCCGAGCGGCCGCGTG
TTACAAGCTTGACTCCAGCGTAACTGGACTGCAATCAACTCACTGGCTCACCTTCACGGGTGGGCCTTTC
TTCGGTAGAAAATCAAAGGATCTTCTTGAGATCCTTTTTTTCTGCGCGTAATCTGCTGCTTGCAAACAAA
AAAACCACCGCTACCAGCGGTGGTTTGTTTGCCGGATCAAGAGCTACCAACTCTTTTTCCGAGGTAACTG
GCTTCAGCAGAGCGCAGATACCAAATACTGTTCTTCTAGTGTAGCCGTAGTTAGGCCACCACTTCAAGAA
CTCTGTAGCACCGCCTACATACCTCGCTCTGCTAATCCTGTTACCAGTGGCTGCTGCCAGTGGCGATAAG
TCGTGTCTTACCGGGTTGGACTCAAGACGATAGTTACCGGATAAGGCGCAGCGGTCGGGCTGAACGGGGG
GTTCGTGCACACAGCCCAGCTTGGAGCGAACGACCTACACCGAACTGAGATACCTACAGCGTGAGCTATG
AGAAAGCGCCACGCTTCCCGAAGGGAGAAAGGCGGACAGGTATCCGGTAAGCGGCAGGGTCGGAACAGGA
GAGCGCACGAGGGAGCTTCCAGGGGTAAACGCCTGGTATCTTTATAGTCCTGTCGGGTTTCGCCACCTCT
GACTTGAGCATCGATTTTTGTGATGCTCGTCAGGGGGGCGGAGCCTATGGAAAAACGCCAGCAACGCAGA
AAGGCCCACCCGAAGGTGAGCCAGGTGATTACATTTGGGCCCTCATCAGAGGTTTTCACCGTCATCACCG
AAACGCGCGAGGCAGCTGCGGTAAAGCTCATCAGCGTGGTCGTGAAGCGATTCACAGATGTCTGCCTGTT
CATCCGCGTCCAGCTCGTTGAGTTTCTCCAGAAGCGTTAATGTCTGGCTTCTGATAAAGCGGGCCATGTT
AAGGGCGGTTTTTTCCTGTTTGGTCACTTACCAATGCTTAATCAGTGAGGCACCTATCTCAGCGATCTGT
CTATTTCGTTCATCCATAGTTGCCTGACTCCCCGTCGTGTAGATAACTACGATGCGGGAGGGCTTACCAT
CTGGCCCCAGTGCTGCAATGATACCGCGAGACCCACGCTCACCGGCTCCAGATTTATCAGCAATAAACCA
GCCAGCCGGGAGGGCCGAGCGCAGAAGTGATCCTGCAACTTTATCCGCCTCCATCCAGTCTATTAATTGT
TGCCGGGAAGCTAGAGTAAGTAGTTCGCCAGTTAATAGTTTGCGCAACGTTGTTGCCATTGCTACAGGCA
TCGTGGTGTCACGCTCGTCGTTTGGTATGGCTTCATTCAGCTCCGGTTCCCAACGATCAAGGCGAGTTAC
ATGATCCCCCATGTTGTGCAAAAAAGCGGTTAGCTCCTTCGGTCCTCCGATCGTTGCCAGAAGTAAGTTG
GCCGCAGTGTTATCACTCATGGTTATGGCAGCACTGCATAATTCTCTTACTGTCATGCCATCCGTGAGAT
GCTTTTCTGTGACTGGTGAGTACTCAACCAAGTCATTCTGAGAATAGTGTATGCGGCGACCGAGTTGCTC
TTGCCCGGCGTCAATACGGGATAATACCGCGCCACATAGCAGAACTTTAAAAGTGCTCATCATTGGAAAA
CGTTCTTCGGGGCGTAAACTCTCAAGGATCTTACCGCTGTTGAGATCCAGTTCGATGTAACCCACTCGTG
CACCCAACTGATCTTCAGCATCTTTTACTTTCACCAGCGTTTCTGGGTGAGCAAAAACAGGAAGGCAAAA
TGCCGCAAAAAAGGGAATAAGGGCGACACGGAAATGTTGAATACTCATTTTAGCTTCCTTAGCTCCTGAA
AATCTCGATAACTCAAAAAATACGCCCGGTAGTGATCTTATTTCATTATGGTGAAAGTTGGAACCTCTTA
CGTGCCGATCAAGTCAAAAGCCTCCGGTCGGAGGCTTTTGACTTTCTGCTATGGAGGTCAGGTATGATTT
AAATGGTCAGTTAGA
Features (pLannotate 1.2.2; 12 found; start..end, strand, type, name):
     25..466     +  promoter       GAL1 promoter: S. cerevisiae GAL1; inducible promoter, regulated by Gal4
    584..756     +  terminator     CYC1 terminator (fragment): S. cerevisiae CYC1; transcription terminator for CYC1
    792..968     +  promoter       URA3 promoter (fragment): S. cerevisiae URA3
    969..1772    +  CDS            URA3: orotidine-5'-phosphate decarboxylase, required for uracil biosynthesis; S. cerevisiae URA3; yeast auxotrophic marker, counterselectable with 5-fluoroorotic acid (5-FOA)
   1855..2837    -  rep_origin     2μ ori: yeast 2μ plasmid origin of replication
   2915..2944    +  terminator     T3Te terminator: phage T3 early transcription terminator
   2966..3553    +  rep_origin     ori: high-copy-number ColE1/pMB1/pBR322/pUC origin of replication
   3565..3592    -  terminator     T7Te terminator: phage T7 early transcription terminator
   3616..3807    -  CDS            rop: Rop protein, which maintains plasmids at low copy number; rop
   3808..4668    -  CDS            AmpR: β-lactamase; bla; confers resistance to ampicillin, carbenicillin, and related antibiotics
   4669..4771    -  promoter       cat promoter: promoter of the E. coli cat gene encoding chloramphenicol acetyltransferase
   4772..4803    -  terminator     tonB terminator: bidirectional E. coli tonB-P14 transcription terminator
