[The description below was written by a language model from this plasmid's Addgene catalogue record and pLannotate feature annotations shown in this document.]
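Description:
pGBW-m4046315 is an E. coli–yeast shuttle plasmid for galactose-inducible expression of SARS-CoV-2 nsp11 in Saccharomyces cerevisiae. In bacteria it replicates from a high-copy ColE1/pUC-type origin and is selected with ampicillin. The β-lactamase gene is annotated as being driven by a cat promoter and is bracketed by short bacterial terminators (tonB, T7Te, T3Te) that insulate the propagation module. A short region next to AmpR is annotated as rop, although the catalogue lists the plasmid as high copy. In yeast, the 2μ origin supports multicopy episomal maintenance. URA3, with a fragment of its own promoter, complements uracil auxotrophy and can be counterselected with 5-fluoroorotic acid.

The expression cassette consists of the Gal4-regulated GAL1 promoter and a CYC1 terminator fragment. The roughly 120 nt gap between them is not annotated in the feature table, but by position it is where the insert and tag would lie. According to the catalogue, the insert is the wild-type nsp11 coding sequence, a very short peptide from the ORF1ab polyprotein, listed at only 32 bp and produced by gene synthesis. It is fused at its C terminus to a backbone-encoded StrepII tag preceded by a thrombin cleavage site, which allows Strep-Tactin affinity capture followed by proteolytic removal of the tag. The full sequence record (4,845 nt) is larger than the stated backbone plus insert sizes, and the record does not explain this discrepancy. The plasmid is intended for inducible production and purification or detection of nsp11 in yeast.
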