Addgene plasmid #145422: pGBW-m4046315
Purpose: Yeast Expression plasmid for SARS-CoV-2 nsp11
Depositing lab: Ginkgo Bioworks & Benjie Chen. Depositing organization: Ginkgo Bioworks.
Backbone
  Vector backbone: AmpR; 2u URA3
  Backbone size w/o insert (bp): 4078
  Vector type: Yeast Expression
  Selectable markers: URA3
Growth in bacteria
  Bacterial resistance: Ampicillin, 100 μg/mL
  Growth temperature: 37°C
  Growth strain: DH5alpha
  Copy number: High Copy
Gene/Insert
  Gene/Insert name: SARS-CoV-2 nsp11
  Species: S. cerevisiae (budding yeast); Severe acute respiratory syndrome coronavirus 2
  Insert size (bp): 32
  Mutation: wt
  Entrez Gene: ORF1ab (a.k.a. GU280_gp01)
  Promoter: pGAL1
  Tag / fusion protein: Cleavable thrombin;StrepII (C terminal on backbone)
  Cloning method: Unknown
Resource information
  A portion of this plasmid was derived from a plasmid made by: GinkgoBioworks
Depositor comments: NCBI Reference Sequence: YP_009725312.1. Created by gene synthesis with Not1 site.
How to cite: pGBW-m4046315 was a gift from Ginkgo Bioworks & Benjie Chen (Addgene plasmid # 145422 ; http://n2t.net/addgene:145422 ; RRID:Addgene_145422)
